>Addgene plasmid #243898 | pR6Ko1_FRTampFRT | addgene full sequence | sequence record 488086 | Addgene NGS Result
GGTCTCAGGAGATTCCGGGGATCCGTCGACCTGCAGTTCGAAGTTCCTATTCTCTAGAAAGTATAGGAAC
TTCAGAGCGCTTTTGAAGCTCACGCAGGTGGCACTTTTCGGGGAAATGTGCGCGGAACCCCTATTTGTTT
ATTTTTCTAAATACATTCAAATATGTATCCGCTCATGAGACAATAACCCTGATAAATGCTTCAATAATAT
TGAAAAAGGAAGAGTATGAGTATTCAACATTTCCGTGTCGCCCTTATTCCCTTTTTTGCGGCATTTTGCC
TTCCTGTTTTTGCTCACCCAGAAACGCTGGTGAAAGTAAAAGATGCTGAAGATCAGTTGGGTGCACGAGT
GGGTTACATCGAACTGGATCTCAACAGCGGTAAGATCCTTGAGAGTTTTCGCCCCGAAGAACGTTTTCCA
ATGATGAGCACTTTTAAAGTTCTGCTATGTGGCGCGGTATTATCCCGTATTGACGCCGGGCAAGAGCAAC
TCGGTCGCCGCATACACTATTCTCAGAATGACTTGGTTGAGTACTCACCAGTCACAGAAAAGCATCTTAC
GGATGGCATGACAGTAAGAGAATTATGCAGTGCTGCCATAACCATGAGTGATAACACTGCGGCCAACTTA
CTTCTGACAACGATCGGAGGACCGAAGGAGCTAACCGCTTTTTTGCACAACATGGGGGATCATGTAACTC
GCCTTGATCGTTGGGAACCGGAGCTGAATGAAGCCATACCAAACGACGAGCGTGACACCACGATGCCTGT
AGCAATGGCAACAACGTTGCGCAAACTATTAACTGGCGAACTACTTACTCTAGCTTCCCGGCAACAATTA
ATAGACTGGATGGAGGCGGATAAAGTTGCAGGACCACTTCTGCGCTCGGCCCTTCCGGCTGGCTGGTTTA
TTGCTGATAAATCTGGAGCCGGTGAGCGTGGTTCTCGCGGTATCATTGCAGCACTGGGGCCAGATGGTAA
GCCCTCCCGTATCGTAGTTATCTACACGACGGGGAGTCAGGCAACTATGGATGAACGAAATAGACAGATC
GCTGAGATAGGTGCCTCACTGATTAAGCATTGGTAATAAGGGGATCTTGAAGTTCCTATTCCGAAGTTCC
TATTCTCTAGAAAGTATAGGAACTTCGAAGCAGCTCCAGCCTACACGCTGTCAGGAGGATCGCTCTGCCA
TCTAGCACGCTGTCATGAGACCGGATCCTGACTTGTATTCCGCGGTTCTATAGTGTCACCTAAATAGCTT
GGCGTAATTTAGGTCATAGCTGTTTCCTGTCGGACCAAAACGAAAAAAGGCCCCCCTTTCGGGAGGCCTC
TTTTCTGGAATTTGGTACCGAGCAGGCATCAAATAAAACGAAAGGCTCAGTCGAAAGACTGGGCCTTTCG
TTTTATCTGTTGTTTGTCGGTTGAACGCTCTCTGACGTACCGCGGCCGCGTAGAGGATCTGTTGATCAGC
AGTTCAACCTGTTGATAGTACGTACTAAGCTCTCATGTTTCACGTACTAAGCTCTCATGTTTAACGTACT
AAGCTCTCATGTTTAACGAACTAAACCCTCATGGCTAACGTACTAAGCTCTCATGGCTAACGTACTAAGC
TCTCATGTTTCACGTACTAAGCTCTCATGTTTGAACAATAAAATTAATATAAATCAGCAACTTAAATAGC
CTCTAAGGTTTTAAGTTTTATAAGAAAAAAAAGAATATATAAGGCTTTTAAAGCTTTTAAGGTTTAACGG
TTGTGGACAACAAGCCAGGGATGTAACGCACTGAGAAGCCCTTAGAGCCTCTCAAAGCAATTTTGAGTGA
CACAGGAACACTTAACGGCTGACATGTGATCATGTTTGACAGCTTATCATCGAATTTCTGCCATTCATCC
GCTTATTATCACTTATTCAGGCGTAGCAACCAGGCGTTTAAGGGCACCAATAACTGCCTTAAAAAAATTA
CGCCCCGCCCTGCCACTCGTCGCAATACTGTTGTAATTCATTAAGCATTCTGCCGACATGGAAGCCATCA
CAAACGGCATGATGAACCTGAATCGCCAGCGGCATCAGCACCTTGTCGCCTTGCGTATAGTATTTGCCCA
TCGTGAAAACGGGGGCGAAGAAGTTGTCCATATTGGCCACGTTTAAATCAAAACTGGTGAAACTCACCCA
GGGATTGGCTGACACGAAAAACATATTCTCAATAAACCCTTTAGGGAAATAGGCCAGGTTTTCACCGTAA
CACGCCACATCTTGCGAATATATGTGTAGAAACTGCCGGAAATCGTCGTGGTATTCACTCCAGAGGCTTG
AAAACGTTTCAGTTTGCTCATGGAAAACGGTGTAACAAGGGTGAACACTATCCCATATCACCAGCTCACC
GTCTTTCATTGCCATACGAAATTCCGGATGAGCATTCATCAGGCGGGCAAGAATGTGAATAAAGGCCGGA
TAAAACTTGTGCTTATTTTTCTTTACGGTCTTTAAAAAGGCCGTAATATCCAGTTGAACGGTCTGGTTAT
AGGTACATTGAGCAACTGACTGAAATGCCTCAAAATGTTCTTTACGATGCCATTGGGATATATCAACGGT
GGTATATCCAGTGATTTTTTTCTCCATTTTAGCTTCCTTAGCTCCTGAAAATCTCGATAACTCAAAAAAT
ACGCCCGGTAGTGATCTTATTTCATTATGGTGAAAGTTGGAACCTCTTACGTGCCGATCATAACATTGTA
GAAACGCAAAAAGGCCATCCGTCAGGATGGCCTTCTGCTTAATTTGATGCCTGGCAGTTTATGGCGGGCG
TCCTGCCCGCCACCCTTTCAGCCAAAAAACTTAAGACCGCCGGTCTTGTCCACTACCTTGCAGTAATGCG
GTGGACAGGATCGGCGGTTTTCTTTTCTCTTCTCAATGTAAAACGACGGCCAGTGAATTGTAATACGACT
CACTATAGGGTTCGGATCC
Features (pLannotate 1.2.2; 13 found; start..end, strand, type, name):
     40..73      +  protein_bind   FRT (minimal): supports FLP-mediated excision but not integration (Turan and Bode, 2011) FLP recombinase from the Saccharomyces cerevisiae 2μ plasmid
    121..225     +  promoter       AmpR promoter: bla
    226..1086    +  CDS            AmpR: β-lactamase; bla; confers resistance to ampicillin, carbenicillin, and related antibiotics
   1099..1146    +  protein_bind   FRT: FLP-mediated recombination occurs in the 8-bp core sequence TCTAGAAA (Turan and Bode, 2011). FLP recombinase from the Saccharomyces cerevisiae 2μ plasmid
   1237..1255    -  promoter       SP6 promoter: promoter for bacteriophage SP6 RNA polymerase
   1360..1406    +  terminator     rrnB T1 terminator: transcription terminator T1 from the E. coli rrnB gene
   1488..1844    +  rep_origin     R6K γ ori: γ replication origin from E. coli plasmid R6K; requires the R6K initiator protein pi for replication
   1856..1873    +  promoter       tet promoter (fragment): E. coli promoter for tetracycline efflux protein gene
   1961..2617    -  CDS            cat: CAT_ECOLX - Experimental evidence at protein level: Swiss-Prot protein existence level 1. This enzyme is an effector of chloramphenicol resistance in bacteria. From Escherichia coli. This protein is used as a marker in many commonly used cloning vectors, such as pACYC184.
   2618..2720    -  promoter       cat promoter: promoter of the E. coli cat gene encoding chloramphenicol acetyltransferase
   2739..2766    -  terminator     rrnB T2 terminator: transcription terminator T2 from the E. coli rrnB gene
   2907..2928    -  CDS            lacZα (fragment): LacZα fragment of β-galactosidase; lacZ fragment
   2931..2949    +  promoter       T7 promoter: promoter for bacteriophage T7 RNA polymerase
