[The description below was written by a language model from this plasmid's Addgene catalogue record and pLannotate feature annotations shown in this document.]
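Description:
pR6Ko1_FRTampFRT is a small (about 3 kb) bacterial plasmid from a GoldenBraid2.0 toolkit for E. coli and related enteric bacteria, built by Golden Gate cloning on a pR6K backbone. It replicates from the R6K γ origin, which works only when the R6K initiator protein pi is supplied in trans. It must therefore be propagated in a pir-expressing host such as Pir1, where it is recorded as high copy. It cannot persist in ordinary pir-negative strains. The backbone is selected with chloramphenicol through a cat gene driven by its own promoter. rrnB T1 and T2 terminators help insulate the backbone elements. The annotation also picks up flanking SP6 and T7 promoters, a residual lacZα fragment and a short tet promoter fragment, which appear to be remnants of the cloning vector rather than functional parts of the payload.

The insert, listed as a synthetic 1158 bp bla cassette, consists of the AmpR promoter and β-lactamase coding sequence, bracketed by a minimal FRT site upstream and a full-length FRT site downstream in the same orientation. It occupies the GoldenBraid position of an assembled transcription unit, so it can be combined with other toolkit modules. Its stated purpose is to serve as a PCR template for gene knockouts. The FRT-flanked ampicillin marker is amplified and used to replace a chromosomal target. The marker can later be removed with Flp recombinase, which recombines the two FRT sites and excises the resistance gene. The conditional origin is useful here, because carry-over template plasmid cannot replicate in a typical target strain and so should not give false ampicillin-resistant colonies.
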