Addgene plasmid #243898: pR6Ko1_FRTampFRT
Purpose: GoldenBraid2.0 Flp recombinase excisable antibiotic resistance cassette in the grammar of an assembled transcription unit. Ready to be amplified to make gene knockouts.
Depositing lab: Christophe Herman. Depositing organization: Baylor College of Medicine. Publication: GoldenBraid2.0 E. coli: a comprehensive and characterized toolkit for enterics. Cooke MB, Welch KT, Ramirez LD, Wen AX, Marciano DC, Herman C. Synth Biol (Oxf). 2025 Aug 14;10(1):ysaf015. doi: 10.1093/synbio/ysaf015. eCollection 2025. PubMed 40927394.
Backbone
  Vector backbone: pR6K
  Vector type: Bacterial Expression
Growth in bacteria
  Bacterial resistance: Chloramphenicol, 25 μg/mL
  Growth temperature: 37°C
  Growth strain: Pir1
  Copy number: High Copy
Gene/Insert
  Gene/Insert name: bla
  Species: Synthetic
  Insert size (bp): 1158
  Cloning method: Golden Gate
Terms and licenses: Academic/Nonprofit Terms; Industry Terms: Not Available to Industry
How to cite: pR6Ko1_FRTampFRT was a gift from Christophe Herman (Addgene plasmid # 243898 ; http://n2t.net/addgene:243898 ; RRID:Addgene_243898)
